>Addgene plasmid #174259 | pAPM-miR30-IFIH1-ts1 | addgene full sequence | sequence record 343447 | Addgene NGS Result
GTAGTGCGCGAGCAAAATTTAAGCTACAACAAGGCAAGGCTTGACCGACAATTGCATGAAGAATCTGCTT
AGGGTTAGGCGTTTTGCGCTGCTTCGCGATGTACGGGCCAGATATACGCGCTGTGGAATGTGTGTCAGTT
AGGGTGTGGAAAGTCCCCAGGCTCCCCAGCAGGCAGAAGTATGCAAAGCATGCATCTCAATTAGTCAGCA
ACCAGGTGTGGAAAGTCCCCAGGCTCCCCAGCAGGCAGAAGTATGCAAAGCATGCATCTCAATTAGTCAG
CAACCATAGTCCCGCCCCTAACTCCGCCCATCCCGCCCCTAACTCCGCCCAGTTCCGCCCATTCTCCGCC
CCATGGCTGACTAATTTTTTTTATTTATGCAGAGGCCGAGGCCGCCTCTGCCTCTGAGCTATTCCAGAAG
TAGTGAGGAGGCTTTTTTGGAGGCCTAGGCTTTTGCAAAAAGCTCGCGTTGACATTGATTATTGACTAGT
TATTAATAGTAATCAATTACGGGGTCATTAGTTCATAGCCCATATATGGAGTTCCGCGTTACATAACTTA
CGGTAAATGGCCCGCCTGGCTGACCGCCCAACGACCCCCGCCCATTGACGTCAATAATGACGTATGTTCC
CATAGTAACGCCAATAGGGACTTTCCATTGACGTCAATGGGTGGAGTATTTACGGTAAACTGCCCACTTG
GCAGTACATCAAGTGTATCATATGCCAAGTACGCCCCCTATTGACGTCAATGACGGTAAATGGCCCGCCT
GGCATTATGCCCAGTACATGACCTTATGGGACTTTCCTACTTGGCAGTACATCTACGTATTAGTCATCGC
TATTACCATGGTGATGCGGTTTTGGCAGTACATCAATGGGCGTGGATAGCGGTTTGACTCACGGGGATTT
CCAAGTCTCCACCCCATTGACGTCAATGGGAGTTTGTTTTGGCACCAAAATCAACGGGACTTTCCAAAAT
GTCGTAACAACTCCGCCCCATTGACGCAAATGGGCGGTAGGCGTGTACGGTGGGAGGTCTATATAAGCAG
CGCGTTTTGCCTGTACTGGGTCTCTCTGGTTAGACCAGATCTGAGCCTGGGAGCTCTCTGGCTAACTAGG
GAACCCACTGCTTAAGCCTCAATAAAGCTTGCCTTGAGTGCTTCAAGTAGTGTGTGCCCGTCTGTTGTGT
GACTCTGGTAACTAGAGATCCCTCAGACCCTTTTAGTCAGTGTGGAAAATCTCTAGCAGTGGCGCCCGAA
CAGGGACTTGAAAGCGAAAGGGAAACCAGAGGAGCTCTCTCGACGCAGGACTCGGCTTGCTGAAGCGCGC
ACGGCAAGAGGCGAGGGGCGGCGACTGGTGAGTACGCCAAAAATTTTGACTAGCGGAGGCTAGAAGGAGA
GAGATGGGTGCGAGAGCGTCAGTATTAAGCGGGGGAGAATTAGATCGCGATGGGAAAAAATTCGGTTAAG
GCCAGGGGGAAAGAAAAAATATAAATTAAAACATATAGTATGGGCAAGCAGGGAGCTAGAACGATTCGCA
GTTAATCCTGGCCTGTTAGAAACATCAGAAGGCTGTAGACAAATACTGGGACAGCTACAACCATCCCTTC
AGACAGGATCAGAAGAACTTAGATCATTATATAATACAGTAGCAACCCTCTATTGTGTGCATCAAAGGAT
AGAGATAAAAGACACCAAGGAAGCTTTAGACAAGATAGAGGAAGAGCAAAACAAAAGTAAGACCACCGCA
CAGCAAGCGGCCGGCCGCTGATCTTCAGACCTGGAGGAGGAGATATGAGGGACAATTGGAGAAGTGAATT
ATATAAATATAAAGTAGTAAAAATTGAACCATTAGGAGTAGCACCCACCAAGGCAAAGAGAAGAGTGGTG
CAGAGAGAAAAAAGAGCAGTGGGAATAGGAGCTTTGTTCCTTGGGTTCTTGGGAGCAGCAGGAAGCACTA
TGGGCGCAGCGTCAATGACGCTGACGGTACAGGCCAGACAATTATTGTCTGGTATAGTGCAGCAGCAGAA
CAATTTGCTGAGGGCTATTGAGGCGCAACAGCATCTGTTGCAACTCACAGTCTGGGGCATCAAGCAGCTC
CAGGCAAGAATCCTGGCTGTGGAAAGATACCTAAAGGATCAACAGCTCCTGGGGATTTGGGGTTGCTCTG
GAAAACTCATTTGCACCACTGCTGTGCCTTGGAATGCTAGTTGGAGTAATAAATCTCTGGAACAGATTTG
GAATCACACGACCTGGATGGAGTGGGACAGAGAAATTAACAATTACACAAGCTTAATACACTCCTTAATT
GAAGAATCGCAAAACCAGCAAGAAAAGAATGAACAAGAATTATTGGAATTAGATAAATGGGCAAGTTTGT
GGAATTGGTTTAACATAACAAATTGGCTGTGGTATATAAAATTATTCATAATGATAGTAGGAGGCTTGGT
AGGTTTAAGAATAGTTTTTGCTGTACTTTCTATAGTGAATAGAGTTAGGCAGGGATATTCACCATTATCG
TTTCAGACCCACCTCCCAACCCCGAGGGGACCCGACAGGCCCGAAGGAATAGAAGAAGAAGGTGGAGAGA
GAGACAGAGACAGATCCATTCGATTAGTGAACGGATCGGCACTGCGTGCGCCAATTCTGCAGACAAATGG
CAGTATTCATCCACAATTTTAAAAGAAAAGGGGGGATTGGGGGGTACAGTGCAGGGGAAAGAATAGTAGA
CATAATAGCAACAGACATACAAACTAAAGAATTACAAAAACAAATTACAAAAATTCAAAATTTTCGGGTT
TATTACAGGGACAGCAGAGATCCAGTTTGGTTAATTAACTGCAGCCCCGATAAAATAAAAGATTTTATTT
AGTCTCCAGAAAAAGGGGGGAATGAAAGACCCCACCTGTAGGTTTGGCAAGCTAGCTGCAGTAACGCCAT
TTTGCAAGGCATGGAAAAATACCAAACCAAGAATAGAGAAGTTCAGATCAAGGGCGGGTACATGAAAATA
GCTAACGTTGGGCCAAACAGGATATCTGCGGTGAGCAGTTTCGGCCCCGGCCCGGGGCCAAGAACAGATG
GTCACCGCAGTTTCGGCCCCGGCCCGAGGCCAAGAACAGATGGTCCCCAGATATGGCCCAACCCTCAGCA
GTTTCTTAAGACCCATCAGATGTTTCCAGGCTCCCCCAAGGACCTGAAATGACCCTGCGCCTTATTTGAA
TTAACCAATCAGCCTGCTTCTCGCTTCTGTTCGCGCGCTTCTGCTTCCCGAGCTCTATAAAAGAGCTCAC
AACCCCTCACTCGGCGCGCCAGTCCTCCGACAGACTGAGTCGCCCGGGGGTCTAGAACGCGTGCCGCCAT
GACCGAATACAAACCTACCGTGAGGCTGGCTACAAGAGATGATGTCCCAAGGGCTGTGAGAACACTGGCC
GCCGCTTTTGCCGATTACCCTGCCACACGCCACACTGTGGACCCAGATCGGCATATCGAGAGAGTGACTG
AGCTGCAGGAACTGTTCCTGACCCGAGTGGGCCTGGACATTGGGAAGGTCTGGGTCGCAGACGATGGAGC
AGCTGTGGCTGTCTGGACCACACCAGAGAGCGTGGAAGCCGGAGCTGTCTTTGCAGAGATCGGCCCTAGA
ATGGCAGAACTGAGCGGCTCCAGGCTGGCAGCACAGCAGCAGATGGAGGGACTGCTGGCCCCACACAGGC
CTAAGGAACCAGCATGGTTCCTGGCTACCGTGGGGGTCTCTCCTGACCATCAGGGCAAAGGACTGGGAAG
TGCTGTGGTCCTGCCAGGAGTGGAGGCTGCAGAACGAGCTGGAGTCCCTGCATTTCTGGAGACCTCTGCT
CCACGAAACCTGCCCTTCTATGAACGGCTGGGCTTTACTGTGACCGCAGATGTGGAGGTCCCCGAAGGAC
CTAGGACCTGGTGCATGACACGCAAACCCGGCGCCTGAGCGATCGCCGCGGCCGCCTTCTTAACCCAACA
GAAGGCTCGAGAAGGTATATTGCTGTTGACAGTGAGCGACCCTACAAATTAATGACACAATAGTGAAGCC
ACAGATGTATTGTGTCATTAATTTGTAGGGCTGCCTACTGCCTCGGACTTCAAGGGGCTAGAATTCGGCA
GCTGTAGATCTTAGCCACTTTTTAAAAGAAAAGGGGGGACTGGAAGGGCTAACTGCATCCGGACTGTACT
GGGTCTCTCTGGTTAGACCAGATCTGAGCCTGGGAGCTCTCTGGCTAACTAGGGAACCCACTGCTTAAGC
CTCAATAAAGCTTGCCTTGAGTGCTTCAAGTAGTGTGTGCCCGTCTGTTGTGTGACTCTGGTAACTAGAG
ATCCCTCAGACCCTTTTAGTCAGTGTGGAAAATCTCTAGCAGGGCCCGTTTCATGTGAGCAAAAGGCCAG
CAAAAGGCCAGGAACCGTAAAAAGGCCGCGTTGCTGGCGTTTTTCCATAGGCTCCGCCCCCCTGACGAGC
ATCACAAAAATCGACGCTCAAGTCAGAGGTGGCGAAACCCGACAGGACTATAAAGATACCAGGCGTTTCC
CCCTGGAAGCTCCCTCGTGCGCTCTCCTGTTCCGACCCTGCCGCTTACCGGATACCTGTCCGCCTTTCTC
CCTTCGGGAAGCGTGGCGCTTTCTCATAGCTCACGCTGTAGGTATCTCAGTTCGGTGTAGGTCGTTCGCT
CCAAGCTGGGCTGTGTGCACGAACCCCCCGTTCAGCCCGACCGCTGCGCCTTATCCGGTAACTATCGTCT
TGAGTCCAACCCGGTAAGACACGACTTATCGCCACTGGCAGCAGCCACTGGTAACAGGATTAGCAGAGCG
AGGTATGTAGGCGGTGCTACAGAGTTCTTGAAGTGGTGGCCTAACTACGGCTACACTAGAAGAACAGTAT
TTGGTATCTGCGCTCTGCTGAAGCCAGTTACCTTCGGAAAAAGAGTTGGTAGCTCTTGATCCGGCAAACA
AACCACCGCTGGTAGCGGTGGTTTTTTTGTTTGCAAGCAGCAGATTACGCGCAGAAAAAAAGGATCTCAA
GAAGATCCTTTGATCTTTTCTACGGGGTCTGACGCTCAGTGGAACGAAAACTCACGTTAAGGGATTTTGG
TCATGAGATTATCAAAAAGGATCTTCACCTAGATCCTTTTAAATTAAAAATGAAGTTTTAAATCAATCTA
AAGTATATATGAGTAAACTTGGTCTGACAGTTACCAATGCTTAATCAGTGAGGCACCTATCTCAGCGATC
TGTCTATTTCGTTCATCCATAGTTGCCTGACTCCCCGTCGTGTAGATAACTACGATACGGGAGGGCTTAC
CATCTGGCCCCAGTGCTGCAATGATACCGCGAGACCCACGCTCACCGGCTCCAGATTTATCAGCAATAAA
CCAGCCAGCCGGAAGGGCCGAGCGCAGAAGTGGTCCTGCAACTTTATCCGCCTCCATCCAGTCTATTAAT
TGTTGCCGGGAAGCTAGAGTAAGTAGTTCGCCAGTTAATAGTTTGCGCAACGTTGTTGCCATTGCTACAG
GCATCGTGGTGTCACGCTCGTCGTTTGGTATGGCTTCATTCAGCTCCGGTTCCCAACGATCAAGGCGAGT
TACATGATCCCCCATGTTGTGCAAAAAAGCGGTTAGCTCCTTCGGTCCTCCGATCGTTGTCAGAAGTAAG
TTGGCCGCAGTGTTATCACTCATGGTTATGGCAGCACTGCATAATTCTCTTACTGTCATGCCATCCGTAA
GATGCTTTTCTGTGACTGGTGAGTACTCAACCAAGTCATTCTGAGAATAGTGTATGCGGCGACCGAGTTG
CTCTTGCCCGGCGTCAATACGGGATAATACCGCGCCACATAGCAGAACTTTAAAAGTGCTCATCATTGGA
AAACGTTCTTCGGGGCGAAAACTCTCAAGGATCTTACCGCTGTTGAGATCCAGTTCGATGTAACCCACTC
GTGCACCCAACTGATCTTCAGCATCTTTTACTTTCACCAGCGTTTCTGGGTGAGCAAAAACAGGAAGGCA
AAATGCCGCAAAAAAGGGAATAAGGGCGACACGGAAATGTTGAATACTCATACTCTTCCTTTTTCAATAT
TATTGAAGCATTTATCAGGGTTATTGTCTCATGAGCGGATACATATTTGAATGTATTTAGAAAAATAAAC
AAATAGGGGTTCCGCGCACATTTCCCCGAAAAGTGCCACCTGACGTCGACGGATCGGGAGATCTCCCGAT
CCCCTATGGTGCACTCTCAGTACAATCTGCTCTGATGCCGCATAGTTAAGCCAGTATCTGCTCCCTGCTT
GTGTGTTGGAGGTCGCTGA
Features (pLannotate 1.2.2; 19 found; start..end, strand, type, name):
    130..459     +  promoter       SV40 promoter: SV40 enhancer and early promoter
    471..850     +  enhancer       CMV enhancer: human cytomegalovirus immediate early enhancer
    851..1050    +  promoter       CMV promoter: human cytomegalovirus (CMV) immediate early promoter
   1068..1248    +  LTR            5' LTR (truncated): truncated 5' long terminal repeat (LTR) from HIV-1
   1295..1420    +  misc_feature   HIV-1 Ψ: packaging signal of human immunodeficiency virus type 1
   1404..1742    +  CDS            HIV-1 gag (fragment): gag protein from human immunodeficiency virus 1; gag
   1917..2150    +  misc_feature   RRE: The Rev response element (RRE) of HIV-1 allows for Rev-dependent mRNA export from the nucleus to the cytoplasm.
   2527..2627    +  CDS            Rev (fragment): human immunodeficiency virus 1 (HIV-1) Rev protein; rev; enhances nuclear export of unspliced and incompletely spliced viral mRNAs
   2677..2794    +  misc_feature   cPPT/CTS: central polypurine tract and central termination sequence of HIV-1
   2931..3338    +  promoter       SFFV promoter: spleen focus-forming virus long terminal repeat (LTR) promoter
   3359..3955    +  CDS            pac: PUAC_STRAD - Protein predicted: Swiss-Prot protein existence level 4. Detoxification of puromycin. From Streptomyces alboniger.
   3980..4025    +  ncRNA          5' miR-30a (fragment): sequence upstream of the 71-nt precursor of the human miR-30a microRNA (Zeng et al., 2002) miRNA
   4095..4120    +  ncRNA          3' miR-30a (fragment): sequence downstream of the 71-nt precursor of the human miR-30a microRNA (Zeng et al., 2002) miRNA
   4150..4169    +  misc_feature   cPPT/CTS (fragment): central polypurine tract and central termination sequence of HIV-1
   4201..4381    +  LTR            5' LTR (truncated): truncated 5' long terminal repeat (LTR) from HIV-1
   4452..5040    -  rep_origin     ori: high-copy-number ColE1/pMB1/pBR322/pUC origin of replication
   5211..6071    -  CDS            AmpR: β-lactamase; bla; confers resistance to ampicillin, carbenicillin, and related antibiotics
   6072..6176    -  promoter       AmpR promoter: bla
   6235..6287    -  misc_feature   bom (fragment): basis of mobility region from pBR322
