[The description below was written by a language model from this plasmid's Addgene catalogue record and pLannotate feature annotations shown in this document.]
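Description:
pAPM-miR30-IFIH1-ts1 is an HIV-1-based lentiviral RNAi vector built on the pAPM-miR30 backbone and designed to knock down human IFIH1, the gene encoding the cytosolic RNA sensor MDA5. In bacteria it is maintained through a high-copy ColE1/pUC-type origin and selected with ampicillin via the β-lactamase gene. A fragment of the pBR322 bom region is also annotated in the backbone.

The transfer cassette begins with a CMV enhancer/promoter fused to a truncated HIV-1 5' LTR, an arrangement that normally drives production of the genomic RNA in packaging cells. An SV40 enhancer/early promoter is annotated just upstream, but the record does not explain its role. Downstream lie the Ψ packaging signal with a gag fragment, the Rev response element for Rev-dependent nuclear export, and the cPPT/CTS. The 3' end is closed by a second truncated LTR, which the annotation software labels as a 5' LTR.

The payload is a single transcription unit driven by the spleen focus-forming virus (SFFV) LTR promoter. It comprises the puromycin N-acetyltransferase (pac) coding sequence followed by an shRNA embedded between 5' and 3' miR-30a flanking sequences. Because the hairpin sits in a microRNA context within a Pol II transcript, it is processed by the endogenous miRNA pathway, so puromycin resistance and the IFIH1-targeting RNA come from the same mRNA and selection enriches for cells expressing the knockdown. The "ts1" suffix likely denotes one of several target sites, though the record does not say so.

The associated study used IFIH1 depletion to test whether MDA5 is needed for innate immune detection of intron-containing RNA expressed from the HIV-1 provirus.
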