Addgene plasmid #174259: pAPM-miR30-IFIH1-ts1
Purpose: IFIH1 knockdown
Depositing lab: Jeremy Luban. Depositing organization: University of Massachusetts, Worcester. Publication: IFIH1 (MDA5) is required for innate immune detection of intron-containing RNA expressed from the HIV-1 provirus. Guney MH, Nagalekshmi K, McCauley SM, Carbone C, Aydemir O, Luban J. Proc Natl Acad Sci U S A. 2024 Jul 16;121(29):e2404349121. doi: 10.1073/pnas.2404349121. Epub 2024 Jul 10. PubMed 38985764.
Backbone
  Vector backbone: pAPM-miR30
  Vector type: Lentiviral, RNAi
  Selectable markers: Puromycin
Growth in bacteria
  Bacterial resistance: Ampicillin, 100 μg/mL
  Growth temperature: 30°C
  Growth strain: NEB Stable
  Copy number: High Copy
Gene/Insert
  Gene/Insert name: IFIH1 shRNA
  gRNA/shRNA sequence: TTGTGTCATTAATTTGTAGGGC
  Species: H. sapiens (human)
  Entrez Gene: IFIH1 (a.k.a. AGS7, Hlcd, IDDM19, IMD95, MDA-5, MDA5, RLR-2, SGMRT1)
  Promoter: SFFV
  Cloning method: Restriction Enzyme; 5′ cloning site unknown (unknown if destroyed)
Terms and licenses: Academic/Nonprofit Terms; Industry Terms: Not Available to Industry
Depositor comments: Please visit https://doi.org/10.1101/2023.11.17.567619 for bioRxiv preprint.
How to cite: pAPM-miR30-IFIH1-ts1 was a gift from Jeremy Luban (Addgene plasmid # 174259 ; http://n2t.net/addgene:174259 ; RRID:Addgene_174259)
